Addgene plasmid #223894: pD(Ct)_Avi-3C-TS
Purpose: 4G-cloning donor for C-terminal AviTag-3C-TwinStrep tag
Depositing lab: Stephan Gruber. Depositing organization: Universite de Lausanne (UNIL). Publication: 4G cloning: rapid gene assembly for expression of multisubunit protein complexes in diverse hosts. Taschner M, Dickinson JB, Roisne-Hamelin F, Gruber S. Life Sci Alliance. 2024 Dec 2;8(1):e202402899. doi: 10.26508/lsa.202402899. Print 2025 Jan. PubMed 39622624.
Backbone
  Vector backbone: pD
  Vector type: Golden-Gate Donor
Growth in bacteria
  Bacterial resistance: Chloramphenicol, 25 μg/mL
  Growth temperature: 37°C
  Growth strain: Pir1 ; strain contains pir-116 mutation for plasmid maintenance at high copy
  Copy number: High Copy
Gene/Insert
  Gene/Insert name: AviTag-3C-TwinStrep
  Species: Synthetic
  Cloning method: Gibson Cloning
Terms and licenses: Academic/Nonprofit Terms; Industry Terms: Not Available to Industry
Depositor comments: Please visit https://doi.org/10.1101/2024.06.17.599261 for bioRxiv preprint.
How to cite: pD(Ct)_Avi-3C-TS was a gift from Stephan Gruber (Addgene plasmid # 223894 ; http://n2t.net/addgene:223894 ; RRID:Addgene_223894)
