[The description below was written by a language model from this plasmid's Addgene catalogue record and pLannotate feature annotations shown in this document.]
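Description:
pD(Ct)_Avi-3C-TS is a small (about 2 kb) Golden Gate donor plasmid built on the pD backbone and belonging to the 4G-cloning system, a toolkit for rapid gene assembly and expression of multisubunit protein complexes in a range of hosts. It replicates from the R6K γ origin, which functions only when the R6K initiator protein pi is supplied in trans. It is therefore maintained in a pir-expressing E. coli strain, here one carrying the pir-116 mutation that gives high copy number. Selection is by chloramphenicol, through a cat gene driven by its native cat promoter. Because the origin is conditional, the donor cannot persist in ordinary cloning strains, a property that generally helps eliminate donor carry-over after assembly reactions.

The payload is a synthetic C-terminal tag module consisting of an AviTag, a 3C protease cleavage site and a TwinStrep tag. The AviTag is a substrate for site-specific BirA biotinylation. The TwinStrep tag, seen in the feature table as two Strep-Tag II fragments, allows affinity purification on Strep-Tactin. With the order given, 3C cleavage would remove the TwinStrep portion while leaving the AviTag on the protein. The plasmid has no promoter or open reading frame for a target protein, since it simply supplies the tag as a part to be joined to the 3′ end of a gene during Golden Gate assembly. The record does not state the type IIS enzyme sites or overhangs used.

The annotation also reports a loxP site near the origin, whose role is not explained in the record. Short fragment hits to SET1 and Tn5 tnpA are probably incidental matches or backbone remnants rather than functional elements.
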