Features (pLannotate 1.2.2; 8 found; start..end, strand, type, name):
    130..149     +  CDS            Strep-Tag II (fragment): peptide that binds Strep-Tactin®, an engineered form of streptavidin
    190..212     +  CDS            Strep-Tag II (fragment): peptide that binds Strep-Tactin®, an engineered form of streptavidin
    249..298     +  CDS            SET1 (fragment): solubility-enhancement tag derived from T7 phage gene 10B
    392..494     +  promoter       cat promoter: promoter of the E. coli cat gene encoding chloramphenicol acetyltransferase
    495..1151    +  CDS            cat: CAT_ECOLX - Experimental evidence at protein level: Swiss-Prot protein existence level 1. This enzyme is an effector of chloramphenicol resistance in bacteria. From Escherichia coli. This protein is used as a marker in many commonly used cloning vectors, such as pACYC184.
   1427..1540    -  CDS            tnpA (fragment): TN5P_ECOLX - Also known as tnp. Experimental evidence at protein level: Swiss-Prot protein existence level 1. Mediates transposition of transposon Tn5 by a 'cut and paste' mechanism. First, the monomeric transposase binds the 19 bp inverted DNA repeats flanking the transposon. Then, dimerization of the DNA- bound transposase creates a synaptic DNA complex. After nicking of the first DNA strand, excision of the transposon proceeds through a series of intermediates. The transposase then mediates the insertion of the transposon at a new site by strand transfer. The activity of the wild- type tran
   1549..1905    -  rep_origin     R6K γ ori: γ replication origin from E. coli plasmid R6K; requires the R6K initiator protein pi for replication
   1958..1991    +  protein_bind   loxP: Cre-mediated recombination occurs in the 8-bp core sequence (GCATACAT). Cre recombinase
>Addgene plasmid #223894 | pD(Ct)_Avi-3C-TS | addgene full sequence | sequence record 445967 | Addgene NGS Result
GATTCGCGACCTACTCCGGAATATTAGGTCTCAGGATCCGCAGGCGGCCTGAATGATATTTTTGAAGCAC
AAAAAATTGAATGGCATGAACTGGAAGTTCTGTTCCAGGGGCCCGGTGGATCTAGCGCTTGGAGCCACCC
GCAGTTCGAGAAAGGTGGAGGTTCCGGAGGTGGATCGGGAGGTGGATCGTGGAGCCACCCGCAGTTCGAA
AAATAAGGGAGACCCACTGCTTGAGCCTAGAAGATCCGGCTGCTAACAAAGCCCGAAAGGAAGCTGAGTT
GGCTGCTGTCACCGCTGAGCAATAACTATCATAACCCCTAGGTGCCATTTCATTACCTCTTTCTCCGCAC
CCGACATAGATCTGGGCCAACTTTTGGCGAAAATGAGACGTTGATCGGCACGTAAGAGGGTCCAACTTTC
ACCATAATGAAATAAGATCACTACCGGGCGTATTTTTTGAGTTATCGAGATTTTCAGGAGCTAAGGAAGC
TAAAATGGAGAAAAAAATCACTGGATATACCACCGTTGATATATCCCAATGGCATCGTAAAGAACATTTT
GAGGCATTTCAGTCAGTTGCTCAATGTACCTATAACCAGACCGTTCAGCTGGATATTACGGCCTTTTTAA
AGACCGTAAAGAAAAATAAGCACAAGTTTTATCCGGCCTTTATTCACATTCTTGCCCGCCTGATGAATGC
TCATCCGGAATTCCGTATGGCAATGAAAGACGGTGAGCTGGTGATATGGGATAGTGTTCACCCTTGTTAC
ACCGTTTTCCATGAGCAAACTGAAACGTTTTCATCGCTCTGGAGTGAATACCACGACGATTTCCGGCAGT
TTCTACACATATATTCGCAAGATGTGGCGTGTTACGGTGAAAACCTGGCCTATTTCCCTAAAGGGTTTAT
TGAGAATATGTTTTTCGTCTCAGCCAATCCCTGGGTGAGTTTCACCAGTTTTGATTTAAACGTGGCCAAT
ATGGACAACTTCTTCGCCCCCGTTTTCACCATGGGCAAATATTATACGCAAGGCGACAAGGTGCTGATGC
CGCTGGCGATTCAGGTTCATCATGCCGTTTGTGATGGCTTCCATGTCGGCAGAATGCTTAATGAATTACA
ACAGTACTGCGATGAGTGGCAGGGTGGGGCGTAATTTTTTTAAGGCAGTTATTGGTGCCCTTAAACGCCT
GGTTGCTACGCCTGAATAAGTGATAATAAGCGGATGAATGGCAGAAATTCGAAAGCAAATTCGACCCGGT
CGTCGGTTCAGGGCAGGGTCGTTAAATAGCCGCTTATGTCTATTGCTGGTTTACCGGTTTATTGACTACC
GGAAGCAGTGTGACCGTGTGCTTCTCAAATGCCTGAGGCCAGTTTGCTCAGGCTCTCCCCGTGGAGGTAA
TAATTGACGATATGATCATTTATTCTGCCTCCCAGCTGACATTCATCCGGGGTCAGCACCGTTTCTGCGG
ACTGGCTTTCTACGTGTTCCGCTTCCTTTAGCAGCCCTTGCGCCCTGAGTGCTTGCGGCAGCGTGAAGCT
AATTCCCATGTCAGCCGTTAAGTGTTCCTGTGTCACTCAAAATTGCTTTGAGAGGCTCTAAGGGCTTCTC
AGTGCGTTACATCCCTGGCTTGTTGTCCACAACCGTTAAACCTTAAAAGCTTTAAAAGCCTTATATATTC
TTTTTTTTCTTATAAAACTTAAAACCTTAGAGGCTATTTAAGTTGCTGATTTATATTAATTTTATTGTTC
AAACATGAGAGCTTAGTACGTGAAACATGAGAGCTTAGTACGTTAGCCATGAGAGCTTAGTACGTTAGCC
ATGAGGGTTTAGTTCGTTAAACATGAGAGCTTAGTACGTTAAACATGAGAGCTTAGTACGTGAAACATGA
GAGCTTAGTACGTACTATCAACAGGTTGAACTGCTGATCAACAGATCCTCTACGCGGCCGCGGTACCATA
ACTTCGTATAGCATACATTATACGAAGTTATCTGCCAGGCACATGGGTTTTACTAGTATC
